>Addgene plasmid #163756 | pTU1-A-SP44-mScarlet-I | addgene full sequence | sequence record 338664 | Addgene NGS Result
ACGTCTAAGAAACCATTATTATCATGACATTAACCTATAAAAATAGGCGTATCACGAGGCAGAATTTCAG
ATAAAAAAAATCCTTAGCTTTCGCTAAGGATGATTTCTGGAATTCGCGGCCGCTTCTAGAACGTCTCAAT
CTCTATTGTTCACATTCGAACCGTCTCTGCTTTGACAACATGCTGTGCGGTGTTGTAAAGTCTGGTGTAG
TACTTTAACTTTAAGAAGGAGATATACATATGGTGTCCAAGGGCGAGGCCGTCATCAAGGAGTTCATGCG
CTTCAAGGTCCACATGGAGGGCTCCATGAACGGCCACGAGTTCGAGATCGAGGGCGAGGGCGAGGGCCGC
CCGTACGAGGGCACCCAGACCGCCAAGCTGAAGGTCACCAAGGGCGGCCCGCTGCCGTTCTCCTGGGACA
TCCTGTCCCCGCAGTTCATGTACGGCTCCCGCGCCTTCATCAAGCACCCGGCCGACATCCCGGACTACTA
CAAGCAGTCCTTCCCGGAGGGCTTCAAGTGGGAGCGCGTCATGAACTTCGAGGACGGCGGCGCCGTCACC
GTCACCCAGGACACCTCCCTGGAGGACGGCACCCTGATCTACAAGGTCAAGCTGCGCGGCACCAACTTCC
CGCCGGACGGCCCGGTCATGCAGAAGAAGACCATGGGCTGGGAGGCCTCCACCGAGCGCCTGTACCCGGA
GGACGGCGTCCTGAAGGGCGACATCAAGATGGCCCTGCGCCTGAAGGACGGCGGCCGCTACCTGGCCGAC
TTCAAGACCACCTACAAGGCCAAGAAGCCGGTCCAGATGCCGGGCGCCTACAACGTCGACCGCAAGCTGG
ACATCACCTCCCACAACGAGGACTACACCGTCGTCGAGCAGTACGAGCGCTCCGAGGGCCGCCACTCCAC
CGGCGGCATGGACGAGCTGTACAAGGGATCCGACTACAAGGACGACGACGACAAGTGCTGCCCGGGCTGC
TGCTAATTGCCATGTGTATGTGGGAGACGGTCGGGTCCAGATATTCGTATCTGTCGAGTAGAGTGTGGGC
TCCCACATACTCTGATGATCCTTCGGGATCATTCATGGCAAAGATCCTCGACCAGGCATCAAATAAAACG
AAAGGCTCAGTCGAAAGACTGGGCCTTTCGTTTTATCTGTTGTTTGTCGGTGAACGCTCTCTACTAGAGT
CACACTGGCTCACCTTCGGGTGGGCCTTTCTGCGTTTATATGTTTGCCAGAGACGCTGCAGGCTTCCTCG
CTCACTGACTCGCTGCGCTCGGTCGTTCGGCTGCGGCGAGCGGTATCAGCTCACTCAAAGGCGGTAATAC
GGTTATCCACAGAATCAGGGGATAACGCAGGAAAGAACATGTGAGCAAAAGGCCAGCAAAAGGCCAGGAA
CCGTAAAAAGGCCGCGTTGCTGGCGTTTTTCCATAGGCTCCGCCCCCCTGACGAGCATCACAAAAATCGA
CGCTCAAGTCAGAGGTGGCGAAACCCGACAGGACTATAAAGATACCAGGCGTTTCCCCCTGGAAGCTCCC
TCGTGCGCTCTCCTGTTCCGACCCTGCCGCTTACCGGATACCTGTCCGCCTTTCTCCCTTCGGGAAGCGT
GGCGCTTTCTCATAGCTCACGCTGTAGGTATCTCAGTTCGGTGTAGGTCGTTCGCTCCAAGCTGGGCTGT
GTGCACGAACCCCCCGTTCAGCCCGACCGCTGCGCCTTATCCGGTAACTATCGTCTTGAGTCCAACCCGG
TAAGACACGACTTATCGCCACTGGCAGCAGCCACTGGTAACAGGATTAGCAGAGCGAGGTATGTAGGCGG
TGCTACAGAGTTCTTGAAGTGGTGGCCTAACTACGGCTACACTAGAAGAACAGTATTTGGTATCTGCGCT
CTGCTGAAGCCAGTTACCTTCGGAAAAAGAGTTGGTAGCTCTTGATCCGGCAAACAAACCACCGCTGGTA
GCGGTGGTTTTTTTGTTTGCAAGCAGCAGATTACGCGCAGAAAAAAAGGATCTCAAGAAGATCCTTTGAT
CTTTTCTACGGGGTCTGACGCTCAGTGGAACGAAAACTCACGTTAAGGGATTTTGGTCATGAGATTATCA
AAAAGGATCTTCACCTAGATCCTTTTAAATTAAAAATGAAGTTTTAAATCAATCTAAAGTATATATGAGT
AAACTTGGTCTGACAGTTACCAATGCTTAATCAGTGAGGCACCTATCTCAGCGATCTGTCTATTTCGTTC
ATCCATAGTTGCCTGACTCCCCGTCGTGTAGATAACTACGATACGGGAGGGCTTACCATCTGGCCCCAGT
GCTGCAATGATACCGCGAGACCCACGCTCACCGGCTCCAGATTTATCAGCAATAAACCAGCCAGCCGGAA
GGGCCGAGCGCAGAAGTGGTCCTGCAACTTTATCCGCCTCCATCCAGTCTATTAATTGTTGCCGGGAAGC
TAGAGTAAGTAGTTCGCCAGTTAATAGTTTGCGCAACGTTGTTGCCATTGCTACAGGCATCGTGGTGTCA
CGCTCGTCGTTTGGTATGGCTTCATTCAGCTCCGGTTCCCAACGATCAAGGCGAGTTACATGATCCCCCA
TGTTGTGCAAAAAAGCGGTTAGCTCCTTCGGTCCTCCGATCGTTGTCAGAAGTAAGTTGGCCGCAGTGTT
ATCACTCATGGTTATGGCAGCACTGCATAATTCTCTTACTGTCATGCCATCCGTAAGATGCTTTTCTGTG
ACTGGTGAGTACTCAACCAAGTCATTCTGAGAATAGTGTATGCGGCGACCGAGTTGCTCTTGCCCGGCGT
CAATACGGGATAATACCGCGCCACATAGCAGAACTTTAAAAGTGCTCATCATTGGAAAACGTTCTTCGGG
GCGAAAACTCTCAAGGATCTTACCGCTGTTGAGATCCAGTTCGATGTAACCCACTCGTGCACCCAACTGA
TCTTCAGCATCTTTTACTTTCACCAGCGTTTCTGGGTGAGCAAAAACAGGAAGGCAAAATGCCGCAAAAA
AGGGAATAAGGGCGACACGGAAATGTTGAATACTCATACTCTTCCTTTTTCAATATTATTGAAGCATTTA
TCAGGGTTATTGTCTCATGAGCGGATACATATTTGAATGTATTTAGAAAAATAAACAAATAGGGGTTCCG
CGCACATTTCCCCGAAAAGTGCCACCTG
Features (pLannotate 1.2.2; 10 found; start..end, strand, type, name):
     64..107     -  terminator     bacterial terminator: putative bacterial transcription terminator
    110..129     +  misc_feature   BioBrick prefix: BioBrick prefix for parts that start with "ATG"
    214..232     +  RBS            RBS (fragment): efficient ribosome binding site from bacteriophage T7 gene 10 (Olins and Rangwala, 1989)
    240..935     +  CDS            mScarlet-I: mScarlet-I is a basic (constitutively fluorescent) red fluorescent protein published in 2016, derived from synthetic construct. It is reported to be a rapidly-maturing monomer with moderate acid sensitivity.
    945..965     +  CDS            FLAG (fragment): FLAG® epitope tag, followed by an enterokinase cleavage site
   1110..1181    +  terminator     rrnB T1 terminator: transcription terminator T1 from the E. coli rrnB gene
   1197..1224    +  terminator     T7Te terminator: phage T7 early transcription terminator
   1428..2016    -  rep_origin     ori: high-copy-number ColE1/pMB1/pBR322/pUC origin of replication
   2187..3047    -  CDS            AmpR: β-lactamase; bla; confers resistance to ampicillin, carbenicillin, and related antibiotics
   3048..3152    -  promoter       AmpR promoter: bla
