[The description below was written by a language model from this plasmid's Addgene catalogue record and pLannotate feature annotations shown in this document.]
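Description:
pTU1-A-SP44-mScarlet-I is a small (about 3.2 kb) high-copy bacterial expression and synthetic-biology plasmid built on the pTU1-A backbone. It is propagated in E. coli through a ColE1/pUC-type origin of replication and selected with ampicillin via a β-lactamase (AmpR) gene driven by its native bla promoter. No Streptomyces replication origin, integration element or conjugation function appears in the feature table, so as recorded it is an E. coli-maintained plasmid rather than a Streptomyces shuttle vector.

The payload is a single transcription unit expressing mScarlet-I, a rapidly maturing, monomeric, constitutively fluorescent red protein, here as a synthetic coding sequence codon-optimised for Streptomyces. Transcription is driven by the SP44 promoter according to the catalogue entry; this promoter was not picked up by the automated annotation, but it presumably lies in the unannotated stretch between the BioBrick prefix and the ribosome binding site. Translation initiates from an RBS related to the efficient bacteriophage T7 gene 10 site. The open reading frame sits between retained NdeI and BamHI sites, which allows the reporter to be exchanged for other genes, and it carries C-terminal FLAG and FlAsH tags: the FLAG epitope for immunodetection or purification, and the FlAsH tag for labelling with a biarsenical dye (only a FLAG fragment is annotated). The unit is closed by tandem rrnB T1 and T7Te terminators, and a further putative terminator upstream insulates the cassette from read-through.

The construct serves as a red fluorescent reporter, associated with a Streptomyces venezuelae cell-free toolkit, where it can report gene expression from the SP44 promoter.
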