Addgene plasmid #163756: pTU1-A-SP44-mScarlet-I
Purpose: Expresses Streptomyces codon-optimised mScarlet-I
Depositing lab: Paul Freemont & Simon Moore. Depositing organization: London and South East University Group (LASE). Publication: A Streptomyces venezuelae Cell-Free Toolkit for Synthetic Biology. Moore SJ, Lai HE, Chee SM, Toh M, Coode S, Chengan K, Capel P, Corre C, de Los Santos EL, Freemont PS. ACS Synth Biol. 2021 Feb 19;10(2):402-411. doi: 10.1021/acssynbio.0c00581. Epub 2021 Jan 26. PubMed 33497199.
Backbone
  Vector backbone: pTU1-A
  Backbone manufacturer: Freemont lab
  Backbone size w/o insert (bp): 2433
  Total vector size (bp): 3180
  Vector type: Bacterial Expression, Synthetic Biology
Growth in bacteria
  Bacterial resistance: Ampicillin, 100 μg/mL
  Growth temperature: 37°C
  Growth strain: JM109
  Copy number: High Copy
Gene/Insert
  Gene/Insert name: mScarlet-I
  Species: Synthetic
  Insert size (bp): 747
  GenBank ID: KY021424.1
  Promoter: SP44
  Tag / fusion protein: Flag and FlAsH tags (C terminal on insert)
  Cloning method: Restriction Enzyme; 5′ cloning site NdeI (not destroyed); 3′ cloning site BamHI (not destroyed)
  Sequencing primers: 5′ VF2; 3′ VR
Terms and licenses: Academic/Nonprofit Terms; Industry Terms: Not Available to Industry
Depositor comments: Please visit https://www.biorxiv.org/content/10.1101/2020.11.16.384693v2 for bioRxiv preprint.
How to cite: pTU1-A-SP44-mScarlet-I was a gift from Paul Freemont & Simon Moore (Addgene plasmid # 163756 ; http://n2t.net/addgene:163756 ; RRID:Addgene_163756)
