>Addgene plasmid #163756 | pTU1-A-SP44-mScarlet-I | depositor partial sequence | sequence record 334298 | VF2 primer sequencing
TTTGAATTACCTATAAAATAGGCGTATCACGAGGCAGAATTTCAGATAAAAAAAATCCTTAGCTTTCGCT
AAGGATGATTTCTGGAATTCGCGGCCGCTTCTAGAACGTCTCAATCTCTATTGTTCACATTCGAACCGTC
TCTGCTTTGACAACATGCTGTGCGGTGTTGTAAAGTCTGGTGTAGTACTTTAACTTTAAGAAGGAGATAT
ACACATATGGTGTCCAAGGGCGAGGCCGTCATCAAGGAGTTCATGCGCTTCAAGGTCCACATGGAGGGCT
CCATGAACGGCCACGAGTTCGAGATCGAGGGCGAGGGCGAGGGCCGCCCGTACGAGGGCACCCAGACCGC
CAAGCTGAAGGTCACCAAGGGCGGCCCGCTGCCGTTCTCCTGGGACATCCTGTCCCCGCAGTTCATGTAC
GGCTCCCGCGCCTTCATCAAGCACCCGGCCGACATCCCGGACTACTACAAGCAGTCCTTCCCGGAGGGCT
TCAAGTGGGAGCGCGTCATGAACTTCGAGGACGGCGGCGCCGTCACCGTCACCCAGGACACCTCCCTGGA
GGACGGCACCCTGATCTACAAGGTCAAGCTGCGCGGCACCAACTTCCCGCCGGACGGCCCGGTCATGCAG
AAGAAGACCATGGGCTGGGAGGCCTCCACCGAGCGCCTGTACCCGGAGGACGGCGTCCTGAAGGGCGACA
TCAAGATGGCCCTGCGCCTGAAGGACGGCGGCCGCTACCTGGCCGACTTCAAGACCACCTACAAGGCCAA
GAAGCCGGTCCAGATGCCGGGCGCCTACAACGTCGACCGCAAGCTGGACATCACCTCCCACAACGAGGAC
TACACCGTCGTCGAGCAGTACGAGCGCTCCGAGGGCCGCCACTCCACCGGCGGCATGGACGAGCTGTACA
AGGGATCCGACTACAAGGACGACGACGAC
